>Addgene plasmid #188592 | pAFMW-Gwpep(Dm)-Nbr[C399-625] | addgene full sequence | sequence record 375890 | Addgene NGS Result
TTGTACAAAGTGGTGACGTAAGCTAGCAGGATCTTTGTGAAGGAACCTTACTTCTGTGGTGTGACATAAT
TGGACAAACTACCTACAGAGATTTAAAGCTCTAAGGTAAATATAAAATTTTTAAGTGTATAATGTGTTAA
ACTACTGATTCTAATTGTTTGTGTATTTTAGATTCCAACCTATGGAACTGATGAATGGGAGCAGTGGTGG
AATGCCTTTAATGAGGAAAACCTGTTTTGCTCAGAAGAAATGCCATCTAGTGATGATGAGGCTACTGCTG
ACTCTCAACATTCTACTCCTCCAAAAAAGAAGAGAAAGGTAGAAGACCCCAAGGACTTTCCTTCAGAATT
GCTAAGTTTTTTGAGTCATGCTGTGTTTAGTAATAGAACTCTTGCTTGCTTTGCTATTTACACCACAAAG
GAAAAAGCTGCACTGCTATACAAGAAAATTATGGAAAAATATTCTGTAACCTTTATAAGTAGGCATAACA
GTTATAATCATAACATACTGTTTTTTCTTACTCCACACAGGCATAGAGTGTCTGCTATTAATAACTATGC
TCAAAAATTGTGTACCTTTAGCTTTTTAATTTGTAAAGGGGTTAATAAGGAATATTTGATGTATAGTGCC
TTGACTAGAGATCATAATCAGCCATACCACATTTGTAGAGGTTTTACTTGCTTTAAAAAACCTCCCACAC
CTCCCCCTGAACCTGAAACATAAAATGAATGCAATTGTTGTTGTTAACTTGTTTATTGCAGCTTATAATG
GTTACAAATAAAGCAATAGCATCACAAATTTCACAAATAAAGCATTTTTTTCACTGCATTCTAGTTGTGG
TTTGTCCAAACTCATCAATGTATCTTATCATGTCTGGATCCCGTTTAAACTACGCGTAATTCAAACAGGG
TTCTGGCGTCGTTCTCGTACTGTTTTCCCCAGGCCAGTGCTTTAGCGTTATTGAAAAAGGAAGAGTATGA
GTATTCAACATTTCCGTGTCGCCCTTATTCCCTTTTTTGCGGCATTTTGCCTTCCTGTTTTTGCTCACCC
AGAAACGCTGGTGAAAGTAAAAGATGCTGAAGATCAGTTGGGTGCACGAGTGGGTTACATCGAACTGGAT
CTCAACAGCGGTAAGATCCTTGAGAGTTTTCGCCCCGAAGAACGTTTTCCAATGATGAGCACTTTTAAAG
TTCTGCTATGTGGCGCGGTATTATCCCGTATTGACGCCGGGCAAGAGCAACTCGGTCGCCGCATACACTA
TTCTCAGAATGACTTGGTTGAGTACTCACCAGTCACAGAAAAGCATCTTACGGATGGCATGACAGTAAGA
GAATTATGCAGTGCTGCCATAACCATGAGTGATAACACTGCGGCCAACTTACTTCTGACAACGATCGGAG
GACCGAAGGAGCTAACCGCTTTTTTGCACAACATGGGGGATCATGTAACTCGCCTTGATCGTTGGGAACC
GGAGCTGAATGAAGCCATACCAAACGACGAGCGTGACACCACGATGCCTGTAGCAATGGCAACAACGTTG
CGCAAACTATTAACTGGCGAACTACTTACTCTAGCTTCCCGGCAACAATTAATAGACTGGATGGAGGCGG
ATAAAGTTGCAGGACCACTTCTGCGCTCGGCCCTTCCGGCTGGCTGGTTTATTGCTGATAAATCTGGAGC
CGGTGAGCGTGGGTCTCGCGGTATCATTGCAGCACTGGGGCCAGATGGTAAGCCCTCCCGTATCGTAGTT
ATCTACACGACGGGGAGTCAGGCAACTATGGATGAACGAAATAGACAGATCGCTGAGATAGGTGCCTCAC
TGATTAAGCATTGGTAACTGTCAGACCAAGTTTACTCATATATACTTTAGATTGATTTAAAACTTCATTT
TTAATTTAAAAGGATCTAGGTGAAGATCCTTTTTGATAATCTCATGACCAAAATCCCTTAACGTGAGTTT
TCGTTCCACTGAGCGTCAGACCCCGTAGAAAAGATCAAAGGATCTTCTTGAGATCCTTTTTTTCTGCGCG
TAATCTGCTGCTTGCAAACAAAAAAACCACCGCTACCAGCGGTGGTTTGTTTGCCGGATCAAGAGCTACC
AACTCTTTTTCCGAAGGTAACTGGCTTCAGCAGAGCGCAGATACCAAATACTGTTCTTCTAGTGTAGCCG
TAGTTAGGCCACCACTTCAAGAACTCTGTAGCACCGCCTACATACCTCGCTCTGCTAATCCTGTTACCAG
TGGCTGCTGCCAGTGGCGATAAGTCGTGTCTTACCGGGTTGGACTCAAGACGATAGTTACCGGATAAGGC
GCAGCGGTCGGGCTGAACGGGGGGTTCGTGCACACAGCCCAGCTTGGAGCGAACGACCTACACCGAACTG
AGATACCTACAGCGTGAGCTATGAGAAAGCGCCACGCTTCCCGAAGGGAGAAAGGCGGACAGGTATCCGG
TAAGCGGCAGGGTCGGAACAGGAGAGCGCACGAGGGAGCTTCCAGGGGGAAACGCCTGGTATCTTTATAG
TCCTGTCGGGTTTCGCCACCTCTGACTTGAGCGTCGATTTTTGTGATGCTCGTCAGGGGGGCGGAGCCTA
TGGAAAAACGCCAGCAACGCGGCCTTTTTACGGTTCCTGGCCTTTTGCTGGCCTTTTGCTCACATGTTCT
TTCCTGCGTTATCCCCTGATTCTGTGGATAACCGTATTACCGCCTTTGAGTGAGCTGATACCGCTCGCCG
CAGCCGAACGACCGAGCGCAGCGAGTCAGTGAGCGAGGAAGCGGAAGAGCGCCCAATACGCAAACCGCCT
CTCCCCGCGCGTTGGCCGATTCATTAATGCAGGCAACTCGTGAAAGGTAGGCGGATCAGCGGCCGCAGCA
TGCAATTCTATATTCTAAAAACACAAATGATACTTCTAAAAAAAAATCATGAATGGCATCAACTCTGAAT
CAAATCTTTGCAGATGCACCTACTTCTCATTTCCACTGTCACATCATTTTTCCAGATCTCGCTGCCTGTT
ATGTGGCCCACAAACCAAGACACGTTTTATGGCCATTAAAGCTGGCTGATCGTCGCCAAACACCAAATAC
ATAATGAATATGTACACATTCGAGAAAGAAGCGATCAAAGAAGCGTCTTCGGGCGGAGTAGGAGAATGCG
GAGGAGAAGGAGAACGAGCTGATCTAGTATCTCTCCACAATCCAATGCCAACTGACCAACTGGCCATATT
CGGAGCAATTTGAAGCCAATTTCCATCGCCTGGCGATCGCTCCATTCTTGGCTATATGTTTTTCACCGTT
ACCCGGGGCCATTTTCAAAGACTCGTCGGCAAGATAAGATTGTGTCACTCGCTGTCTCTCTTCATTTGTC
GAAGAATGCTGAGGAATTTCGCGATGACGTCGGCGAGTATTTTGAAGAATGAGAATAATTTGTATTTATA
CGAAAATCAGTTAGTGGAATTTTCTACAAAAACATGTTATCTATAGATAATTTTGTTGCAAAATATGTTG
ACTATGACAAAGATTGTATGTATATACCTTTAATGTATTCTCATTTTCTTATGTATTTATAATGGCAATG
ATGATACTGATGATATTTTAAGATGATGCCAGACCAAAAGGCTTGAATTTCTGCGTCTTTTGCCGAACGC
AGTGCATGTGCAATTGTTGTTTTTTGGAATATTCAATTTTCGGACTGTCCGCTTTGATTTCAGTTTCTTG
GCTTATTCAAAAAGCAAAGTAAAGCCAAAAAAGCGAGATGGCAATACCAAATGCGGCAAAACGGTAGTGG
AAGGAAAGGGGTGCGGGGCAGCGGAAGGAAGGGTGGGGCGGGGCGTGGCGGGGTCTGTGGCTGGGCGCGA
CGTCACCGACGTTGGAGCCACTCCTTTGACCATGTGTGCGTGTGTGTATTATTCGTGTCTCGCCACTCGC
CGGTTGTTTTTTTCTTTTTATGCTGCGCTCTCTCTAGCGCCATCTCGCTTACGCATGCTCAACGCACCGC
ATGTTGCCGTTTCCTTTTATGCGTCATTTTGGCTCGAAATAGGCAATTATTTAAACAAAGATTAGTCAAC
GAAAACGCTAAAATAAATAAGTCTACAATATGGTTACTTATTGCCATGTGTGTGCAGCCAACGATAGCAA
CAAAAGCAACAACACAGGTGGCTTTCCCTCTTTCACTTTTTGTTTGCAAGCCGCGTGCGAGCAAGACGGC
ACGACCGGCAAACGCAATTACGCTGACAAAGAGCAGACGAAGTTTTGGCGAAAAACATCAAGGCGCCTGA
TACGAATGCATTTGCAATAACAATTGCGATATTTAATATTGTTTATGAAGCTGTTTGACTTCAAAACACA
CAAAAAAAAAAATAAAACAAATTATTTGAAAGAGAATTAGGAATCGGACGCTTATCGTTAGGGTAACAAC
AAGAAATGCTTACTGAGTCACAGCCTCTGGAAAACTGCCGCAAGCCAGAGAGAGAGAGAAAAAGAGGGAG
AGCAGCTTAGACCGCATGTGCTTGTGTGTGAGGCGTCTCTCTCTTCGTCTCTGTTGCGCAAACGCATAGA
CTGCACTGAAAAAATCGATTACCTATTTTTTATGAATGAATATTTGCACTATTACTATTCAAAACTATTA
AGATAGCAATCACATTCAATAGCCAAATACTATACCACCTGAGCGATGCAACGAAATGATCAATTTGAGC
AAAAATGCTGCATATTTAGGACGGCATCATTATAGAAATGCTTCTTGCTGTGTACTTTTCTCTCGTCTGG
CAGCTGTTTCGCCGTTATTGTTAAAACCGGCTTAAGTTAGGTGTGTTTTCTACGACTAGTGAATGCCCTA
CTAGAAGATGTGTGTTGCACAAAATGTCCCTGGAATAACCAATTTGAAGTGCAGATAGCAGTAAACGTAA
GCTAATATGAATATTATTTAACTGTAATGTTTTAATATCGCTGGACATTACTAATAAACCCACTATAAAC
ACATGTACATATGTATGTTTTGGCATACAATGAGTAGTTGGGGAAAAAATGTGTAAAAGCACCGTGACCA
TCACAGCATAAAGATAACCAGCTGAAGTATCGAATATGAGTAACCCCCAAATTGAATCACATGCCGCAAC
TGATAGGACCCATGGAAGTACACTCTTCATGGCGATATACAAGACACACACAAGCACGAACACCCAGTTG
CGGAGGAAATTCTCCGTAAATGAAAACCCAATCGGCGAACAATTCATACCCATATATGGTAAAAGTTTTG
AACGCGACTTGAGAGCGGAGAGCATTGCGGCTGATAAGGTTTTAGCGCTAAGCGGGCTTTATAAAACGGG
CTGCGGGACCAGTTTTCATATCACTACCGTTTGAGTTCTTGTGCTGTGTGGATACTCCTCCCGACACAAA
GCCGCTCCATCAGCCAGCAGTCGTCTAATCCAGAGACCCCGGATCCAGATATCGAGGCCTGTCTAGAGAA
GCTTGTTCGAATCTCGAGTGCGCGCTTCCGGAGGTATACACCTAGGCGGTACCACTGCAGTGAATTCGGA
GCTCCGCCACCATGGACTACAAAGACCATGACGGTGATTATAAAGATCATGACATCGATTACAAGGATGA
CGATGACAAGCACCGGTTGAGCTCCGCCACCATGGAGCAAAAGCTCATTTCTGAAGAGGACTTGAATGAA
ATGGAGCAAAAGCTCATTTCTGAAGAGGACTTGAATGAAATGGAGCAAAAGCTCATTTCTGAAGAGGACT
TGAATGAAATGGAGCAAAAGCTCATTTCTGAAGAGGACTTGAATGAAATGGAGCAAAAGCTCATTTCTGA
AGAGGACTTGAATGAAATGGAGAGCTTGGGCGACCTCACCATGGAGCAAAAGCTCATTTCTGAAGAGGAC
TTGAATCACCGGTATACAAGTTTGTACAAAAAAGCAGGCTCCGCGGCCGCCCCCTTCACCCGTGAAGCCC
TTTTTTCCCAAGATGGCTGGGGCTGTCAGCATGTTAACCAGGATACTAATTGGGAAGTTCCCAGTTCGCC
AGAACCAGCCAATAAGGATGCACCCGGTCCACCAATGTGGAAGCCAAGCATTAACAATGGTACTGATCTT
TGGGAGTCCAATTTGAGAAACGGAGGTCAGCCGGCCGCACAGCAAGTTCCAAAGCCGTCGTGGGGTCATA
CACCATCCTCTAACTTAGGTGGAACATGGGGTGAGGACGACGATGGCGCCGATAGTAGTAGTGTGTGGAC
TGGAGGAGGCTCCGCCGGCTCCGCCGCCGGCTCTGGGGAGTTTATGTACCTGACCATGGACCTGCCCGAC
GAGTGCCTTATCATTGTGAACAAGGCTGATGAGTTCGATCGTATGTTATACCATCTGCAGCAGGAGTGCG
TCATATACCTGGATTCTGAATGGATGCAGAGCGTGTGCGGAGACAATCAGCTGTGCGTGCTACAGATCGC
CACCGGCCACAATGTCTACCTGATCGATTGCCTGGCGCGGGAGAGCTTACGCTCGGAACACTGGCGCTTG
CTGGGCGCGAATATCTTTAATAACGTGAACATCCGTAAGGTGGGGTTCTCTATGGTCAGTGATCTCAGTG
TATTGCAGCGGTCACTGCCCCTGCAACTGCGCCTTCAAATGCCTCACCACTACTTGGACCTTCGCAATCT
CTGGTTGGAGTTAAAAAAGCAGCGCTTCGGCGTTGAACTTCCCTTCGGCAATGTTAACCGGGCAGGAGAC
GCCCTTACGGATCTCTCATTGGCATGCCTTGGCAAGAAACTGAACAAATCAAACCAGTGCTCAAACTGGG
CCAATAGACCGCTGCGTCGCGAGCAGATTCTTTATGCAGCCATCGATGCGCGGTGTTTGATGCTGATCTA
CAACACGCTCATTGAACGCGTGTCCTTCATACAAGCGGTTATCGAAAAGAGCATCGCCAGCAATAACTTT
CTCAGGCGGGGTGCCCATGTTAAGTGAAAGGGTGGGCGCGCCGACCCAGCTTTC
Features (pLannotate 1.2.2; 22 found; start..end, strand, type, name):
     30..104     +  CDS            small t antigen (fragment): SV40 (simian virus 40) small t antigen
    106..171     +  intron         small t intron: SV40 (simian virus 40) small t antigen intron
    301..321     +  CDS            SV40 NLS: nuclear localization signal of SV40 (simian virus 40) large T antigen
    640..723     +  CDS            large T antigen (fragment): large T antigen from SV40 (simian virus 40)
    746..880     +  polyA_signal   SV40 poly(A) signal: SV40 polyadenylation signal
    898..960     -  CDS            Exo (fragment): 5' to 3' double-stranded DNA exonuclease in the λ Red system; exo; creates 3' single-stranded DNA tails
    959..976     +  promoter       AmpR promoter (fragment): bla
    977..1837    +  CDS            AmpR: β-lactamase; bla; confers resistance to ampicillin, carbenicillin, and related antibiotics
   2008..2596    +  rep_origin     ori: high-copy-number ColE1/pMB1/pBR322/pUC origin of replication
   2779..2832    +  CDS            lacI (fragment): lac repressor; lacI; The lac repressor binds to the lac operator to inhibit transcription in E. coli. This inhibition can be relieved by adding lactose or isopropyl-β-D-thiogalactopyranoside (IPTG).
   2918..5427    +  promoter       Ac5 promoter: Drosophila melanogaster actin 5C promoter
   5545..5610    +  CDS            3xFLAG: three tandem FLAG® epitope tags, followed by an enterokinase cleavage site
   5635..5664    +  CDS            Myc: Myc (human c-Myc proto-oncogene) epitope tag
   5674..5703    +  CDS            Myc: Myc (human c-Myc proto-oncogene) epitope tag
   5713..5742    +  CDS            Myc: Myc (human c-Myc proto-oncogene) epitope tag
   5752..5781    +  CDS            Myc: Myc (human c-Myc proto-oncogene) epitope tag
   5791..5820    +  CDS            Myc: Myc (human c-Myc proto-oncogene) epitope tag
   5854..5883    +  CDS            Myc: Myc (human c-Myc proto-oncogene) epitope tag
   5896..5920    +  protein_bind   attB1: mutant version of attB; recombination site for the Gateway® BP reaction BP Clonase™
   5941..6267    +  CDS            gw (fragment): GAWKY_DROME - Also known as GW182 From Drosophila melanogaster (Fruit fly).
   6274..6954    +  CDS            Nbr (fragment): MUT7_DROME - Experimental evidence at protein level: Swiss-Prot protein existence level 1. Possesses 3'-5' exoribonuclease activity. Required for 3'-end trimming of AGO1-bound miRNAs, in particular multiple-isoform miRNAs, which represents a critical step in miRNA maturation. From Drosophila melanogaster (Fruit fly).
   6974..14      -  protein_bind   attB2 (across the origin): mutant version of attB; recombination site for the Gateway® BP reaction BP Clonase™
