[The description below was written by a language model from this plasmid's Addgene catalogue record and pLannotate feature annotations shown in this document.]
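Description:
pAFMW-Gwpep(Dm)-Nbr[C399-625] is an insect expression plasmid of about 7 kb built on the pAFMW Gateway destination backbone and intended for expressing a tagged Nibbler variant in Drosophila S2 cells. It is propagated in E. coli through a high-copy ColE1/pUC-type origin and selected with ampicillin via the β-lactamase gene. The record lists no selectable marker for insect cells, which is consistent with use by transient transfection, although the record does not say so explicitly.

Expression is driven by the Drosophila actin 5C (Ac5) promoter, a strong constitutive promoter in fly cells. Downstream, the backbone supplies an N-terminal 3xFLAG tag followed by six Myc epitope repeats, then the attB1 site left by Gateway recombination. The insert lies between attB1 and attB2. It consists of a fragment of Drosophila Gawky (GW182), the "GW peptide", fused upstream of a C-terminal fragment of Nibbler (Nbr), named as residues 399-625. Nibbler is a 3'-5' exoribonuclease that trims the 3' ends of AGO1-bound microRNAs. GW182 proteins bind Argonaute through their GW repeats, so the GW peptide plausibly serves to tether the isolated Nibbler C-terminal domain to Argonaute, but the record does not state this rationale. SV40-derived sequence after attB2, including the small t intron and the SV40 polyadenylation signal, provides transcript 3' processing. The short small t, large T, NLS, λ Exo and lacI matches are probably backbone remnants rather than functional elements.

The plasmid belongs to a set of FLAG-tagged Nibbler variants made for structure-function analysis of microRNA 3'-end trimming. The epitope tags allow detection and immunoprecipitation of the fusion protein.
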