Addgene plasmid #188592: pAFMW-Gwpep(Dm)-Nbr[C399-625]
Purpose: Flag-tagged Nibbler variants expression in Drosophila S2 cells
Depositing lab: Stefan Ameres. Depositing organization: Institut fuer Molekulare Biotechnologie (IMBA). Publication: Structure-function analysis of microRNA 3'-end trimming by Nibbler. Xie W, Sowemimo I, Hayashi R, Wang J, Burkard TR, Brennecke J, Ameres SL, Patel DJ. Proc Natl Acad Sci U S A. 2020 Dec 1;117(48):30370-30379. doi: 10.1073/pnas.2018156117. Epub 2020 Nov 16. PubMed 33199607.
Backbone
  Vector backbone: pAFMW
  Vector type: Insect Expression
Growth in bacteria
  Bacterial resistance: Ampicillin, 100 μg/mL
  Growth temperature: 37°C
  Growth strain: DH5alpha
  Copy number: Unknown
Gene/Insert
  Gene/Insert name: GW-peptide (drosophila) N-terminally tagged C-terminal domain of Nibbler
  Species: D. melanogaster (fly)
  Tag / fusion protein: FLAG-Myc-Gwpep dm (N terminal on insert)
  Cloning method: Gateway Cloning
Terms and licenses: Academic/Nonprofit Terms; Industry Terms: Not Available to Industry
How to cite: pAFMW-Gwpep(Dm)-Nbr[C399-625] was a gift from Stefan Ameres (Addgene plasmid # 188592 ; http://n2t.net/addgene:188592 ; RRID:Addgene_188592)
